>Addgene plasmid #28155 | PHF13 (3O7A) | depositor partial sequence | sequence record 13338 | Author sequence
GACTCAGATGACGATTCCTGGGACCTCGTGACCTGCTTCTGCATGAAGCCATTTGCCGGCCGCCCCATGA
TCGAGTGTAATGAGTGCCACACCTGGATTCACCTGTCCTGTGCGAAAATCCGGAAATCCAATGTTCCAGA
AGTGTTTGTCTGCCAAAAGTGCCGGGACTCCAAG
