>Addgene plasmid #28155 | PHF13 (3O7A) | addgene partial sequence | sequence record 34500 | 28155 with T7
TTGTTTAACTTTAAGAAGGAGATATACCATGCATCATCATCATCATCACAGCAGCGGCAGAGAAAACTTG
TATTTCCAGGGCGACTCAGATGACGATTCCTGGGACCTCGTGACCTGCTTCTGCATGAAGCCATTTGCCG
GCCGCCCCATGATCGAGTGTAATGAGTGCCACACCTGGATTCACCTGTCCTGTGCGAAAATCCGGAAATC
CAATGTTCCAGAAGTGTTTGTCTGCCAAAAGTGCCGGGACTCCAAGTATGACGAAGCTTGCGGCCGCACT
CGAGCACCACCACCACCACCACTGAGATCCGGCTGCTAACAAAGCCCGAAAGGAAGCTGAGTTGGCTGCT
GCCACCGCTGAGCAATAACTAGCATAACCCCTTGGGGCCTCTAAACGGGTCTTGAGGGGTTTTTTGCTGA
AAGGAGGAACTATATCCGGATTGGCGAATGGG
[124 nt withheld, positions 453-576]
C
[91 nt withheld, positions 578-668]
A
[49 nt withheld, positions 670-718]
CCTTTGACGTTGGAGTCCACGTTCTTT
[37 nt withheld, positions 746-782]
ACCCTATCTCGGTCTATTC
