[The description below was written by a language model from this plasmid's Addgene catalogue record.]
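Description:
PHF13 (3O7A) is a bacterial expression plasmid built on pET28-MHL, a pET28-derived backbone from a structural genomics consortium, recorded as 7325 bp without insert. It is maintained in E. coli under kanamycin selection and is listed as low copy. No feature table is provided, so the origin of replication and promoter are not explicitly stated. However, the T7 and T7-terminator sequencing primers are consistent with the T7 promoter/terminator expression cassette typical of pET vectors, which is normally driven by T7 RNA polymerase in a suitable expression host.

The insert is a 174 bp fragment of human PHF13 (PHD finger protein 13, also known as PHF5 or SPOC1), drawn from a cDNA reference clone and covering only the PHD-type zinc finger domain, residues 250–301. It is therefore a domain construct rather than the full open reading frame, as the record itself cautions. The fragment was introduced by ligation-independent cloning, and whether the cloning sites survive is not recorded. The backbone supplies an N-terminal His tag followed by a TEV protease cleavage site, so the domain can be captured by immobilised metal affinity chromatography and the tag then removed to leave a near-native protein.

The stated purpose is recombinant production of the PHF13 PHD finger for structure determination, and the construct corresponds to a deposited Protein Data Bank structure (entry 3O7A). It could also serve as a source of purified domain for biochemical or binding studies, although the record does not list such uses.
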