Addgene plasmid #28155: PHF13 (3O7A)
Purpose: Bacterial expression for structure determination; may not be full ORF
Depositing lab: Cheryl Arrowsmith. Depositing organization: University of Toronto.
Backbone
  Vector backbone: pET28-MHL (Addgene plasmid 26096)
  Backbone manufacturer: SGC
  Backbone size w/o insert (bp): 7325
  Vector type: Bacterial Expression
Growth in bacteria
  Bacterial resistance: Kanamycin, 50 μg/mL
  Growth temperature: 37°C
  Growth strain: DH5alpha
  Copy number: Low Copy
Gene/Insert
  Gene/Insert name: PHD finger protein 13 (alt names: PDB: 3O7A; PHD finger protein 13, PHD-type zinc finger domain)
  Species: H. sapiens (human)
  Insert size (bp): 174
  Mutation: PHD-type zinc finger domain (residues 250-301.
  GenBank ID: BC038516
  Entrez Gene: PHF13 (a.k.a. PHF5, SPOC1)
  Tag / fusion protein: His tag with TEV cleavage (N terminal on backbone)
  Cloning method: Restriction Enzyme; 5′ cloning site ligation-independent cloning (unknown if destroyed); 3′ cloning site ligation-independent cloning (unknown if destroyed)
  Sequencing primers: 5′ T7; 3′ T7-term
Terms and licenses: Academic/Nonprofit Terms; Industry Terms: Not Available to Industry
Depositor comments: PDB: 3O7A. http://www.thesgc.org/structures/3O7A/
How to cite: PHF13 (3O7A) was a gift from Cheryl Arrowsmith (Addgene plasmid # 28155 ; http://n2t.net/addgene:28155 ; RRID:Addgene_28155)
